>Addgene plasmid #238645 | CNOT6-HaloTag Fusion Vector | addgene full sequence | sequence record 481974 | Addgene NGS Result
TCAATATTGGCCATTAGCCATATTATTCATTGGTTATATAGCATAAATCAATATTGGCTATTGGCCATTG
CATACGTTGTATCTATATCATAATATGTACATTTATATTGGCTCATGTCCAATATGACCGCCATGTTGGC
ATTGATTATTGACTAGTTATTAATAGTAATCAATTACGGGGTCATTAGTTCATAGCCCATATATGGAGTT
CCGCGTTACATAACTTACGGTAAATGGCCCGCCTGGCTGACCGCCCAACGACCCCCGCCCATTGACGTCA
ATAATGACGTATGTTCCCATAGTAACGCCAATAGGGACTTTCCATTGACGTCAATGGGTGGAGTATTTAC
GGTAAACTGCCCACTTGGCAGTACATCAAGTGTATCATATGCCAAGTCCGCCCCCTATTGACGTCAATGA
CGGTAAATGGCCCGCCTGGCATTATGCCCAGTACATGACCTTACGGGACTTTCCTACTTGGCAGTACATC
TACGTATTAGTCATCGCTATTACCATGGTGATGCGGTTTTGGCAGTACACCAATGGGCGTGGATAGCGGT
TTGACTCACGGGGATTTCCAAGTCTCCACCCCATTGACGTCAATGGGAGTTTGTTTTGGCACCAAAATCA
ACGGGACTTTCCAAAATGTCGTAATAACCCCGCCCCGTTGACGCAAATGGGCGGTAGGCGTGTACGGTGG
GAGGTCTATATAAGCAGAGCTGGTTTAGTGAACCGTCAGATCACTAGAAGCTTTATTGCGGTAGTTTATC
ACAGTTAAATTGCTAACGCAGTCAGTGCTTCTGACACAACAGTCTCGAACTTAAGCTGCAGAAGTTGGTC
GTGAGGCACTGGGCAGGTAAGTATCAAGGTTACAAGACAGGTTTAAGGAGACCAATAGAAACTGGGCTTG
TCGAGACAGAGAAGACTCTTGCGTTTCTGATAGGCACCTATTGGTCTTACTGACATCCACTTTGCCTTTC
TCTCCACAGGTGTCCACTCCCAGTTCAATTACAGCTCTTAAGGCTAGAGTATTAATACGACTCACTATAG
GGCTAGCGATCGCTTTCGAAGGAGATAGAACCATGCCCAAAGAAAAATACGAGCCCCCTGACCCTCGGAG
GATGTATACAATTATGTCTTCTGAGGAAGCAGCAAATGGAAAGAAATCCCACTGGGCAGAGCTTGAAATA
AGTGGAAAAGTAAGAAGCTTAAGCGCATCTTTGTGGTCACTAACTCACCTGACAGCTTTGCATTTGAGTG
ACAATTCCCTGTCCCGAATTCCTTCAGACATTGCCAAGCTTCACAATCTGGTGTATTTGGACCTGTCATC
TAATAAAATTCGTAGCTTACCCGCAGAACTCGGAAACATGGTATCACTCAGGGAGCTCCATTTAAATAAC
AACCTGTTACGAGTTCTACCTTTTGAGCTGGGAAAACTGTTTCAGTTGCAGACTTTAGGCCTGAAAGGAA
ATCCCCTTACCCAGGATATATTGAACCTTTATCAGGAACCAGATGGAACAAGACGGCTGCTGAACTATTT
GCTTGATAATTTGTCAGGTACTGCAAAAAGAATTACAACAGAACAACCACCTCCAAGGTCTTGGATTATG
TTACAAGAACCAGATAGGACAAGGCCAACTGCCTTGTTTTCTGTCATGTGCTATAATGTTCTTTGTGATA
AATATGCGACCCGGCAGTTATACGGCTACTGTCCATCATGGGCGCTAAACTGGGACTACAGGAAAAAGGC
CATTATTCAAGAAATCTTGAGCTGCAATGCTGATATCGTAAGTCTTCAGGAGGTTGAAACGGAACAGTAT
TACAGTTTTTTTCTGGTAGAGCTGAAAGAACGTGGCTATAATGGATTCTTCAGTCCTAAGTCTAGAGCTA
GGACAATGTCAGAACAAGAAAGGAAACATGTTGATGGCTGTGCAATATTCTTCAAGACAGAAAAATTTAC
TTTGGTTCAGAAACACACTGTTGAATTTAATCAGCTAGCCATGGCAAATTCTGAGGGGTCTGAAGCTATG
CTGAACAGAGTCATGACAAAAGATAACATTGGGGTTGCAGTACTGCTAGAACTTCGGAAGGAATCGATTG
AAATGCCGTCTGGAAAGCCACATCTTGGAACAGAAAAACAACTTATTCTTGTGGCTAACGCCCACATGCA
TTGGGACCCTGAATACTCTGATGTGAAGTTGGTACAAACTATGATGTTCCTCTCAGAAGTGAAGAACATT
ATTGATAAAGCCTCTCGCAACCTCAAATCCAGTGTTTTGGGAGAATTTGGAACTATTCCACTTGTGTTAT
GTGCAGATCTTAATTCTTTGCCAGACTCTGGTGTTGTAGAATATTTGAGCACAGGTGGAGTAGAAACAAA
TCACAAAGACTTTAAGGAGTTGAGGTATAATGAAAGTCTCACAAACTTCAGCTGTCATGGGAAGAATGGA
ACCACCAATGGAAGGATCACTCATGGTTTCAAGTTACAGAGTGCCTATGAGAGTGGCCTGATGCCTTACA
CGAATTACACATTTGATTTCAAGGGTATAATAGACTACATTTTCTATTCTAAACCTCAGCTGAACACCTT
AGGCATCCTGGGCCCTCTGGACCACCACTGGCTGGTTGAGAATAACATCAGTGGCTGCCCGCACCCCCTC
ATCCCCTCTGACCACTTCTCACTTTTTGCACAACTGGAGCTCTTACTGCCTTTCCTGCCCCAAGTCAACG
GCATCCACCTTCCTGGCAGGAGGTACGTAGTTTCTCTCGAGCCAACCACTGAGGATCTGTACTTTCAGAG
CGATAACGATGGATCCGAAATCGGTACTGGCTTTCCATTCGACCCCCATTATGTGGAAGTCCTGGGCGAG
CGCATGCACTACGTCGATGTTGGTCCGCGCGATGGCACCCCTGTGCTGTTCCTGCACGGTAACCCGACCT
CCTCCTACGTGTGGCGCAACATCATCCCGCATGTTGCACCGACCCATCGCTGCATTGCTCCAGACCTGAT
CGGTATGGGCAAATCCGACAAACCAGACCTGGGTTATTTCTTCGACGACCACGTCCGCTTCATGGATGCC
TTCATCGAAGCCCTGGGTCTGGAAGAGGTCGTCCTGGTCATTCACGACTGGGGCTCCGCTCTGGGTTTCC
ACTGGGCCAAGCGCAATCCAGAGCGCGTCAAAGGTATTGCATTTATGGAGTTCATCCGCCCTATCCCGAC
CTGGGACGAATGGCCAGAATTTGCCCGCGAGACCTTCCAGGCCTTCCGCACCACCGACGTCGGCCGCAAG
CTGATCATCGATCAGAACGTTTTTATCGAGGGTACGCTGCCGATGGGTGTCGTCCGCCCGCTGACTGAAG
TCGAGATGGACCATTACCGCGAGCCGTTCCTGAATCCTGTTGACCGCGAGCCACTGTGGCGCTTCCCAAA
CGAGCTGCCAATCGCCGGTGAGCCAGCGAACATCGTCGCGCTGGTCGAAGAATACATGGACTGGCTGCAC
CAGTCCCCTGTCCCGAAGCTGCTGTTCTGGGGCACCCCAGGCGTTCTGATCCCACCGGCCGAAGCCGCTC
GCCTGGCCAAAAGCCTGCCTAACTGCAAGGCTGTGGACATCGGCCCGGGTCTGAATCTGCTGCAAGAAGA
CAACCCGGACCTGATCGGCAGCGAGATCGCGCGCTGGCTGTCTACTCTGGAGATTTCCGGTTAATAGAAT
TCTAGAGTCGACCTGCAGGCATGCAAGCTGATCCGGCTGCTAACAAAGCCCGAAAGGAAGCTGAGTTGGC
TGCTGCCACCGCTGAGCAATAACTAGCATAACCCCTTGGGGCGGCCGCTTCGAGCAGACATGATAAGATA
CATTGATGAGTTTGGACAAACCACAACTAGAATGCAGTGAAAAAAATGCTTTATTTGTGAAATTTGTGAT
GCTATTGCTTTATTTGTAACCATTATAAGCTGCAATAAACAAGTTAACAACAACAATTGCATTCATTTTA
TGTTTCAGGTTCAGGGGGAGATGTGGGAGGTTTTTTTAAGCAAGTAAAACCTCTACAAATGTGGTAAAAT
CGAATTTTAACAAAATATTAACGCTTACAATTTCCTGATGCGGTATTTTCTCCTTACGCATCTGTGCGGT
ATTTCACACCGCATACGCGGATCTGCGCAGCACCATGGCCTGAAATAACCTCTGAAAGAGGAACTTGGTT
AGGTACCTTCTGAGGCGGAAAGAACCAGCTGTGGAATGTGTGTCAGTTAGGGTGTGGAAAGTCCCCAGGC
TCCCCAGCAGGCAGAAGTATGCAAAGCATGCATCTCAATTAGTCAGCAACCAGGTGTGGAAAGTCCCCAG
GCTCCCCAGCAGGCAGAAGTATGCAAAGCATGCATCTCAATTAGTCAGCAACCATAGTCCCGCCCCTAAC
TCCGCCCATCCCGCCCCTAACTCCGCCCAGTTCCGCCCATTCTCCGCCCCATGGCTGACTAATTTTTTTT
ATTTATGCAGAGGCCGAGGCCGCCTCGGCCTCTGAGCTATTCCAGAAGTAGTGAGGAGGCTTTTTTGGAG
GCCTAGGCTTTTGCAAAAAGCTTAATTAACTGTTGACAATTAATCATCGGCATAGTATATCGGCATAGTA
TAATACGACAAGGTGAGGAACTAAACCCAGGAGGCAGATCATGATTGAACAAGATGGATTGCACGCAGGT
TCTCCGGCCGCTTGGGTGGAGAGGCTATTCGGCTATGACTGGGCACAACAGACAATCGGCTGCTCTGATG
CCGCCGTGTTCCGGCTGTCAGCGCAGGGGCGCCCGGTTCTTTTTGTCAAGACCGACCTGTCCGGTGCCCT
GAATGAACTGCAGGACGAGGCAGCGCGGCTATCGTGGCTGGCCACGACGGGCGTTCCTTGCGCAGCTGTG
CTCGACGTTGTCACTGAAGCGGGAAGGGACTGGCTGCTATTGGGCGAAGTGCCGGGGCAGGATCTCCTGT
CATCTCACCTTGCTCCTGCCGAGAAAGTATCCATCATGGCTGATGCAATGCGGCGGCTGCATACGCTTGA
TCCGGCTACCTGCCCATTCGACCACCAAGCGAAACATCGCATCGAGCGAGCACGTACTCGGATGGAAGCC
GGTCTTGTCGATCAGGATGATCTGGACGAAGAGCATCAGGGGCTCGCGCCAGCCGAACTGTTCGCCAGGC
TCAAGGCGCGCATGCCCGACGGCGAGGATCTCGTCGTGACCCATGGCGATGCCTGCTTGCCGAATATCAT
GGTGGAAAATGGCCGCTTTTCTGGATTCATCGACTGTGGCCGGCTGGGTGTGGCGGACCGCTATCAGGAC
ATAGCGTTGGCTACCCGTGATATTGCTGAAGAGCTTGGCGGCGAATGGGCTGACCGCTTCCTCGTGCTTT
ACGGTATCGCCGCTCCCGATTCGCAGCGCATCGCCTTCTATCGCCTTCTTGACGAGTTCTTCTGAGCGGG
ACTCTGGGGTTCGAAATGACCGACCAAGCGACGCCCAACCTGCCATCACGATGGCCGCAATAAAATATCT
TTATTTTCATTACATCTGTGTGTTGGTTTTTTGTGTGAATCGATAGCGATAAGGATCCTCTTTGCGCTTG
CGTTTTCCCTTGTCCAGATAGCCCAGTAGCTGACATTCATCCGGGGTCAGCACCGTTTCTGCGGACTGGC
TTTCTACCCGGTATCAGCTCACTCAAAGGCGGTAATACGGTTATCCACAGAATCAGGGGATAACGCAGGA
AAGAACATGTGAGCAAAAGGCCAGCAAAAGGCCAGGAACCGTAAAAAGGCCGCGTTGCTGGCGTTTTTCC
ATAGGCTCCGCCCCCCTGACGAGCATCACAAAAATCGACGCTCAAGTCAGAGGTGGCGAAACCCGACAGG
ACTATAAAGATACCAGGCGTTTCCCCCTGGAAGCTCCCTCGTGCGCTCTCCTGTTCCGACCCTGCCGCTT
ACCGGATACCTGTCCGCCTTTCTCCCTTCGGGAAGCGTGGCGCTTTCTCATAGCTCACGCTGTAGGTATC
TCAGTTCGGTGTAGGTCGTTCGCTCCAAGCTGGGCTGTGTGCACGAACCCCCCGTTCAGCCCGACCGCTG
CGCCTTATCCGGTAACTATCGTCTTGAGTCCAACCCGGTAAGACACGACTTATCGCCACTGGCAGCAGCC
ACTGGTAACAGGATTAGCAGAGCGAGGTATGTAGGCGGTGCTACAGAGTTCTTGAAGTGGTGGCCTAACT
ACGGCTACACTAGAAGGACAGTATTTGGTATCTGCGCTCTGCTGAAGCCAGTTACCTTCGGAAAAAGAGT
TGGTAGCTCTTGATCCGGCAAACAAACCACCGCTGGTAGCGGTGGTTTTTTTGTTTGCAAGCAGCAGATT
ACGCGCAGAAAAAAAGGATTTCAAGAAGATCCTTTGATCTTTTCTACGGGGTCTGACGCTCAGTGGAACG
AAAACTCACGTTAAGGGATTTTGGTCATGAGATTATCAAAAAGGATCTTCACCTAGATCCTTTTATAGTC
CGGAAATACAGGAACGCACGCTGGATGGCCCTTCGCTGGGATGGTGAAACCATGAAAAATGGCAGCTTCA
GTGGATTAAGTGGGGGTAATGTGGCCTGTACCCTCTGGTTGCATAGGTATTCATACGGTTAAAATTTATC
AGGCGCGATTGCGGCAGTTTTTCGGGTGGTTTGTTGCCATTTTTACCTGTCTGCTGCCGTGATCGCGCTG
AACGCGTTTTAGCGGTGCGTACAATTAAGGGATTATGGTAAATCCACTTACTGTCTGCCCTCGTAGCCAT
CGAGATAAACCGCAGTACTCCGGCCACGATGCGTCCGGCGTAGAGGATCGAGATCT
Features (pLannotate 1.2.2; 21 found; start..end, strand, type, name):
    140..517     +  enhancer       CMV enhancer: human cytomegalovirus immediate early enhancer
    519..718     +  promoter       CMV promoter: human cytomegalovirus (CMV) immediate early promoter
    857..989     +  intron         chimeric intron: chimera between introns from human β-globin and immunoglobulin heavy chain genes
   1033..1051    +  promoter       T7 promoter: promoter for bacteriophage T7 RNA polymerase
   1083..2753    +  CDS            CNOT6: CNOT6_HUMAN - Also known as CCR4, CCR4a, KIAA1194. Experimental evidence at protein level: Swiss-Prot protein existence level 1. Poly(A) nuclease with 3'-5' RNase activity. Catalytic component of the CCR4-NOT complex which is one of the major cellular mRNA deadenylases and is linked to various cellular processes including bulk mRNA degradation, miRNA-mediated repression, translational repression during translational initiation and general transcription regulation. Additional complex functions may be a consequence of its influence on mRNA expression. Involved in mRNA decay mediated by the major
   2781..2801    +  CDS            TEV site: tobacco etch virus (TEV) protease recognition and cleavage site
   2817..3700    +  CDS            HaloTag® (fragment): modified bacterial dehalogenase that forms covalent bonds with chloroalkane derivatives
   3711..3739    +  misc_feature   MCS (fragment): pUC18/19 multiple cloning site
   3746..3795    +  CDS            SET1 (fragment): solubility-enhancement tag derived from T7 phage gene 10B
   3803..3822    +  terminator     T7 terminator (fragment): transcription terminator for bacteriophage T7 RNA polymerase
   3844..3965    -  polyA_signal   SV40 poly(A) signal: SV40 polyadenylation signal
   3988..4056    -  CDS            large T antigen (fragment): large T antigen from SV40 (simian virus 40)
   4061..4093    +  rep_origin     M13 ori (fragment): M13 bacteriophage origin of replication; arrow indicates direction of (+) strand synthesis
   4094..4145    -  misc_feature   bom (fragment): basis of mobility region from pBR322
   4210..4567    +  promoter       SV40 promoter: SV40 enhancer and early promoter
   4582..4629    +  promoter       EM7 promoter: synthetic bacterial promoter&nbsp
   4661..5452    +  CDS            neo: KKA2_KLEPN - Also known as kan, nptII. Experimental evidence at protein level: Swiss-Prot protein existence level 1. Resistance to kanamycin, neomycin, paromomycin, ribostamycin, butirosin and gentamicin B. From Klebsiella pneumoniae.
   5519..5567    +  polyA_signal   poly(A) signal: synthetic polyadenylation signal
   5588..5677    -  CDS            tnpA (fragment): TN5P_ECOLX - Also known as tnp. Experimental evidence at protein level: Swiss-Prot protein existence level 1. Mediates transposition of transposon Tn5 by a 'cut and paste' mechanism. First, the monomeric transposase binds the 19 bp inverted DNA repeats flanking the transposon. Then, dimerization of the DNA- bound transposase creates a synaptic DNA complex. After nicking of the first DNA strand, excision of the transposon proceeds through a series of intermediates. The transposase then mediates the insertion of the transposon at a new site by strand transfer. The activity of the wild- type tran
   5806..6394    -  rep_origin     ori: high-copy-number ColE1/pMB1/pBR322/pUC origin of replication
   6510..6793    +  misc_feature   cer region: ColE1-derived recombination site that helps to maintain plasmids as monomers
