[The description below was written by a language model from this plasmid's Addgene catalogue record and pLannotate feature annotations shown in this document.]
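Description:
CNOT6-HaloTag Fusion Vector is a mammalian expression plasmid of about 6.8 kb built on the pFC27K HaloTag CMV-neo Flexi backbone. It expresses human CNOT6 (also called CCR4 or CCR4a), with no recorded mutation, as a fusion carrying HaloTag at its C terminus. It is maintained in E. coli at high copy from a ColE1/pUC-type origin. A ColE1 cer site is also present, which helps keep the plasmid monomeric. A single neo (nptII) gene provides both selections. It sits behind tandem SV40 early and bacterial EM7 promoters and ends with a synthetic poly(A) signal, so it confers kanamycin resistance in bacteria and neomycin-class (G418) resistance in mammalian cells, allowing stable lines to be selected.

The expression cassette uses the CMV immediate-early enhancer and promoter, followed by a chimeric β-globin/immunoglobulin intron that generally improves mRNA processing and expression. A T7 promoter lies just upstream of the coding region and could support in vitro transcription. The CNOT6 open reading frame is followed by a TEV protease recognition site and then HaloTag, with an SV40 poly(A) signal annotated downstream. HaloTag is a modified bacterial dehalogenase that bonds covalently to chloroalkane ligands. The TEV site between the two allows CNOT6 to be released from the tag after capture. Several short annotated fragments (SET1, T7 terminator, M13 ori, bom, large T antigen, tnpA) look like backbone remnants or partial matches rather than functional parts.

CNOT6 is a poly(A) nuclease and a catalytic subunit of the CCR4-NOT deadenylase complex. The record states no specific application, but HaloTag fusions are generally suited to fluorescent ligand labelling, imaging, and covalent pull-down or purification of the protein and its partners from mammalian cells.
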