Addgene plasmid #238645: CNOT6-HaloTag Fusion Vector
Depositing lab: Promega Corporation.
Backbone
  Vector backbone: pFC27K HaloTag(R) CMV-neo Flexi(R) Vector
  Vector type: Mammalian Expression
  Selectable markers: Neomycin
Growth in bacteria
  Bacterial resistance: Kanamycin, 50 μg/mL
  Growth temperature: 37°C
  Growth strain: DH5alpha
  Copy number: High Copy
Gene/Insert
  Gene/Insert name: CNOT6
  Species: H. sapiens (human)
  Mutation: None
  Entrez Gene: CNOT6 (a.k.a. CCR4, Ccr4a)
  Promoter: CMV
  Tag / fusion protein: HaloTag (R) (C terminal on backbone)
  Cloning method: Other
How to cite: CNOT6-HaloTag Fusion Vector was a gift from Promega Corporation (Addgene plasmid # 238645 ; http://n2t.net/addgene:238645 ; RRID:Addgene_238645)
